Addgene plasmid #195385: WT-short-UBASH3A-GFP11
Purpose: Mammalian expression of human wild-type short-form UBASH3A with GFP(11) tag
Depositing lab: Patrick Concannon. Depositing organization: University of Florida.
Backbone
  Vector backbone: pCMV-Tag2
  Vector type: Mammalian Expression
Growth in bacteria
  Bacterial resistance: Kanamycin, 50 μg/mL
  Growth temperature: 37°C
  Growth strain: DH5alpha
  Copy number: Unknown
Gene/Insert
  Gene/Insert name: UBASH3A
  Species: H. sapiens (human)
  Entrez Gene: UBASH3A (a.k.a. TULA, CLIP4, STS-2)
  Tag / fusion protein: GFP(11) (C terminal on backbone)
  Cloning method: Restriction Enzyme; 5′ cloning site unknown (unknown if destroyed); 3′ cloning site unknown (unknown if destroyed)
Terms and licenses: Academic/Nonprofit Terms; Industry Terms: Not Available to Industry
How to cite: WT-short-UBASH3A-GFP11 was a gift from Patrick Concannon (Addgene plasmid # 195385 ; http://n2t.net/addgene:195385 ; RRID:Addgene_195385)
