[The description below was written by a language model from this plasmid's Addgene catalogue record and pLannotate feature annotations shown in this document.]
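Description:
WT-short-UBASH3A-GFP11 is catalogued as a mammalian expression plasmid built on the pCMV-Tag2 backbone and carrying the wild-type short isoform of human UBASH3A (also known as TULA, CLIP4 or STS-2). The protein is fused at its C terminus to GFP(11). This tag is the eleventh β-strand of split GFP, a short peptide that is non-fluorescent on its own and restores fluorescence only when it meets the complementary GFP(1-10) fragment. Such a fusion is typically used to detect, localise or quantify the tagged protein in cells that co-express GFP(1-10), although the record gives the purpose only as mammalian expression of the tagged protein. The plasmid is selected in bacteria with kanamycin. The promoter is not explicitly listed, though the backbone name implies CMV-driven expression. The cloning sites are recorded as unknown.

The accompanying feature table does not match this description and should be treated with caution. It comes from a partial NGS result of about 8.2 kb and annotates a self-inactivating HIV-1 lentiviral transfer vector rather than a pCMV-Tag2 derivative. The annotated elements include a truncated 5' LTR, the Ψ packaging signal, RRE, cPPT/CTS, WPRE and a ΔU3 3' LTR. Between them, a UbC promoter drives what appears to be a tandem MS2 coat protein fused to two GFP copies, an arrangement normally used for imaging MS2-tagged RNAs. The annotated resistance marker is ampicillin, not kanamycin. No UBASH3A, CMV promoter, GFP(11) or kanamycin resistance feature is annotated. The sequence record therefore appears to correspond to a different construct from the catalogue entry, and it cannot be used to confirm the architecture of the UBASH3A plasmid.
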