Features (pLannotate 1.2.2; 27 found; start..end, strand, type, name):
     41..195     -  rep_origin     ori (fragment): high-copy-number ColE1/pMB1/pBR322/pUC origin of replication
    366..1226    -  CDS            AmpR: β-lactamase; bla; confers resistance to ampicillin, carbenicillin, and related antibiotics
   1227..1331    -  promoter       AmpR promoter: bla
   1536..1769    -  LTR            3' LTR (ΔU3): self-inactivating 3' long terminal repeat (LTR) from HIV-1
   1771..1836    -  CDS            nef (fragment): NEF_HV1Z2 - Experimental evidence at protein level: Swiss-Prot protein existence level 1. Extracellular Nef protein targets CD4(+) T-lymphocytes for apoptosis by interacting with CXCR4 surface receptors. From Human immunodeficiency virus type 1 group M subtype D (isolate Z2/CDC-Z34) (HIV-1).
   1844..2432    -  misc_feature   WPRE: woodchuck hepatitis virus posttranscriptional regulatory element
   2446..3159    -  CDS            yeGFP: yeast-enhanced green fluorescent protein codons optimized for translation in S. cerevisiae and C. albicans
   3193..3909    -  CDS            EGFP: EGFP is a basic (constitutively fluorescent) green fluorescent protein published in 1996, derived from Aequorea victoria. It is reported to be a rapidly-maturing weak dimer with moderate acid sensitivity.
   3931..4281    -  CDS            CAPSD_BPMS2 (fragment): Experimental evidence at protein level: Swiss-Prot protein existence level 1. Acts as a translational repressor of viral replicase synthesis late in infection. This latter function is the result of capsid protein interaction with an RNA hairpin which contains the replicase ribosome-binding site. From Escherichia phage MS2 (Bacteriophage MS2).
   4285..4428    -  CDS            MS2 (fragment): bacteriophage MS2 coat protein binds to a specific stem-loop structure in the viral RNA (Peabody, 1993)
   4434..4632    -  CDS            MS2 (fragment): bacteriophage MS2 coat protein binds to a specific stem-loop structure in the viral RNA (Peabody, 1993)
   4742..5140    -  promoter       UbC promoter: human ubiquitin C promoter
   5183..5300    -  misc_feature   cPPT/CTS: central polypurine tract and central termination sequence of HIV-1
   5345..5445    -  CDS            Rev (fragment): human immunodeficiency virus 1 (HIV-1) Rev protein; rev; enhances nuclear export of unspliced and incompletely spliced viral mRNAs
   5822..6055    -  misc_feature   RRE: The Rev response element (RRE) of HIV-1 allows for Rev-dependent mRNA export from the nucleus to the cytoplasm.
   6230..6568    -  CDS            HIV-1 gag (fragment): gag protein from human immunodeficiency virus 1; gag
   6552..6677    -  misc_feature   HIV-1 Ψ: packaging signal of human immunodeficiency virus type 1
   6724..6981    -  LTR            5' LTR (truncated): truncated 5' long terminal repeat (LTR) from HIV-1
   7029..7358    -  CDS            nef (fragment): NEF_HV1BR - Experimental evidence at protein level: Swiss-Prot protein existence level 1. Extracellular Nef protein targets CD4(+) T-lymphocytes for apoptosis by interacting with CXCR4 surface receptors (PubMed:14990729). From Human immunodeficiency virus type 1 group M subtype B (isolate BRU/LAI) (HIV-1).
   7525..7608    -  polyA_signal   SV40 poly(A) signal (fragment): SV40 polyadenylation signal
   7642..7658    -  protein_bind   lac operator: The lac repressor binds to the lac operator to inhibit transcription in E. coli. This inhibition can be relieved by adding lactose or isopropyl-β-D-thiogalactopyranoside (IPTG). lac repressor encoded by lacI
   7666..7696    -  promoter       lac promoter: promoter for the E. coli lac operon
   7711..7732    -  protein_bind   CAP binding site: CAP binding activates transcription in the presence of cAMP. E. coli catabolite activator protein
   7745..7782    -  CDS            lacI (fragment): lac repressor; lacI; The lac repressor binds to the lac operator to inhibit transcription in E. coli. This inhibition can be relieved by adding lactose or isopropyl-β-D-thiogalactopyranoside (IPTG).
   7807..7900    -  rep_origin     SV40 ori (fragment): SV40 origin of replication
   7906..7960    -  CDS            lacI (fragment): lac repressor; lacI; The lac repressor binds to the lac operator to inhibit transcription in E. coli. This inhibition can be relieved by adding lactose or isopropyl-β-D-thiogalactopyranoside (IPTG).
   8143..8227    -  rep_origin     ori (fragment): high-copy-number ColE1/pMB1/pBR322/pUC origin of replication
>Addgene plasmid #195385 | WT-short-UBASH3A-GFP11 | addgene full sequence | sequence record 385211 | Addgene Partial NGS Result
NNNNNNNNNNNNNNNNNNNNNNNNNNNNNNNNNNNNNNNNCTAGAAGAACAGTATTTGGTATCTGCGCTC
TGCTGAAGCCAGTTACCTTCGGAAAAAGAGTTGGTAGCTCTTGATCCGGCAAACAAACCACCGCTGGTAG
CGGTGGTTTTTTTGTTTGCAAGCAGCAGATTACGCGCAGAAAAAAAGGATCTCAAGAAGATCCTTTGATC
TTTTCTACGGGGTCTGACGCTCAGTGGAACGAAAACTCACGTTAAGGGATTTTGGTCATGAGATTATCAA
AAAGGATCTTCACCTAGATCCTTTTAAATTAAAAATGAAGTTTTAAATCAATCTAAAGTATATATGAGTA
AACTTGGTCTGACAGTTACCAATGCTTAATCAGTGAGGCACCTATCTCAGCGATCTGTCTATTTCGTTCA
TCCATAGTTGCCTGACTCCCCGTCGTGTAGATAACTACGATACGGGAGGGCTTACCATCTGGCCCCAGTG
CTGCAATGATACCGCGAGACCCACGCTCACCGGCTCCAGATTTATCAGCAATAAACCAGCCAGCCGGAAG
GGCCGAGCGCAGAAGTGGTCCTGCAACTTTATCCGCCTCCATCCAGTCTATTAATTGTTGCCGGGAAGCT
AGAGTAAGTAGTTCGCCAGTTAATAGTTTGCGCAACGTTGTTGCCATTGCTACAGGCATCGTGGTGTCAC
GCTCGTCGTTTGGTATGGCTTCATTCAGCTCCGGTTCCCAACGATCAAGGCGAGTTACATGATCCCCCAT
GTTGTGCAAAAAAGCGGTTAGCTCCTTCGGTCCTCCGATCGTTGTCAGAAGTAAGTTGGCCGCAGTGTTA
TCACTCATGGTTATGGCAGCACTGCATAATTCTCTTACTGTCATGCCATCCGTAAGATGCTTTTCTGTGA
CTGGTGAGTACTCAACCAAGTCATTCTGAGAATAGTGTATGCGGCGACCGAGTTGCTCTTGCCCGGCGTC
AACACGGGATAATACCGCGCCACATAGCAGAACTTTAAAAGTGCTCATCATTGGAAAACGTTCTTCGGGG
CGAAAACTCTCAAGGATCTTACCGCTGTTGAGATCCAGTTCGATGTAACCCACTCGTGCACCCAACTGAT
CTTCAGCATCTTTTACTTTCACCAGCGTTTCTGGGTGAGCAAAAACAGGAAGGCAAAATGCCGCAAAAAA
GGGAATAAGGGCGACACGGAAATGTTGAATACTCATACTCTTCCTTTTTCAATATTATTGAAGCATTTAT
CAGGGTTATTGTCTCATGAGCGGATACATATTTGAATGTATTTAGAAAAATAAACAAATAGGGGTTCCGC
GCACATTTCCCCGAAAAGTGCCACCTGACGTCTAAGAAACCATTATTATCATGACATTAACCTATAAAAA
TAGGCGTATCACGAGGCCCTTTCGTCTTCAAGAATGATCTAGCCCTTTCCTTAATTAACCCGGGCCTCTC
ACTCTCTGATATTCATTTCTTTGCAAGTTATAAATACTGAATAATAAGATGACATGAACTACTACTGCTA
GAGATTTTCCACACTGACTAAAAGGGTCTGAGGGATCTCTAGTTACCAGAGTCACACAACAGACGGGCAC
ACACTACTTGAAGCACTCAAGGCAAGCTTTATTGAGGCTTAAGCAGTGGGTTCCCTAGTTAGCCAGAGAG
CTCCCAGGCTCAGATCTGGTCTAACCAGAGAGACCCAGTACAAGCAAAAAGCAGATCTTGTCTTCGTTGG
GAGTGAATTAGCCCTTCCAGTCCCCCCTTTTCTTTTAAAAAGTGGCTAAGATCTACAGCTGCCTTGTAAG
TCATTGGTCTTAAAGGATCTCAGGCGGGGAGGCGGCCCAAAGGGAGATCCGACTCGTCTGAGGGCGAAGG
CGAAGACGCGGAAGAGGCCGCAGAGCCGGCAGCAGGCCGCGGGAAGGAAGGTCCGCTGGATTGAGGGCCG
AAGGGACGTAGCAGAAGGACGTCCCGCGCAGAATCCAGGTGGCAACACAGGCGAGCAGCCAAGGAAAGGA
CGATGATTTCCCCGACAACACCACGGAATTGTCAGTGCCCAACAGCCGAGCCCCTGTCCAGCAGCGGGCA
AGGCAGGCGGCGATGAGTTCCGCCGTGGCAATAGGGAGGGGGAAAGCGAAAGTCCCGGAAAGGAGCTGAC
AGGTGGTGGCAATGCCCCAACCAGTGGGGGTTGCGTCAGCAAACACAGTGCACACCACGCCACGTTGCCT
GACAACGGGCCACAACTCCTCATAAAGAGACAGCAACCAGGATTTATACAAGGAGGAGAAAATGAAAGCC
ATACGGGAAGCAATAGCATGATACAAAGGCATTAAAGCAGCGTATCCACATAGCGTAAAAGGAGCAACAT
AGTTAAGAATACCAGTCAATCTTTCACAAATTTTGTAATCCAGAGGTTGATTAGGATCTATCGATTTATT
TGTACAATTCATCCATACCATGGGTAATACCAGCAGCAGTAACAAATTCTAACAAGACCATGTGGTCTCT
CTTTTCGTTTGGATCTTTGGATAAGGCAGATTGAGTGGATAAGTAATGGTTGTCTGGTAACAAGACTGGA
CCATCACCAATTGGAGTATTTTGTTGATAATGGTCAGCTAATTGAACAGAACCATCTTCAATGTTGTGTC
TAATTTTGAAGTTAACTTTGATACCATTCTTTTGTTTGTCAGCCATGATGTAAACATTGTGAGAGTTATA
GTTGTATTCCAATTTGTGACCTAAAATGTTACCATCTTCTTTAAAATCAATACCTTTTAATTCGATTCTA
TTAACTAAGGTATCACCTTCAAACTTGACTTCAGCTCTGGTCTTGTAGTTACCGTCATCTTTGAAAAAAA
TAGTTCTTTCTTGAACATAACCTTCTGGCATGGCAGACTTGAAAAAGTCATGTTGTTTCATATGATCTGG
GTATCTAGAAAAACATTGAACACCATAAGTTAAAGTAGTGACTAAGGTTGGCCATGGAACTGGCAATTTA
CCAGTAGTACAAATAAATTTTAAGGTCAATTTACCGTAAGTAGCATCACCTTCACCTTCACCGGAGACAG
AAAATTTGTGACCATTAACATCACCATCTAATTCAACCAAAATTGGGACAACACCAGTGAATAATTCTTC
ACCTTTAGAGCCTGATGAACCTGAACCGCATGCACCTGTGCCCTTGTACAGCTCGTCCATGCCGAGAGTG
ATCCCGGCGGCGGTCACGAACTCCAGCAGGACCATGTGATCGCGCTTCTCGTTGGGGTCTTTGCTCAGGG
CGGACTGGGTGCTCAGGTAGTGGTTGTCGGGCAGCAGCACGGGGCCGTCGCCGATGGGGGTGTTCTGCTG
GTAGTGGTCGGCGAGCTGCACGCTGCCGTCCTCGATGTTGTGGCGGATCTTGAAGTTCACCTTGATGCCG
TTCTTCTGCTTGTCGGCCATGATATAGACGTTGTGGCTGTTGTAGTTGTACTCCAGCTTGTGCCCCAGGA
TGTTGCCGTCCTCCTTGAAGTCGATGCCCTTCAGCTCGATGCGGTTCACCAGGGTGTCGCCCTCGAACTT
CACCTCGGCGCGGGTCTTGTAGTTGCCGTCGTCCTTGAAGAAGATGGTGCGCTCCTGGACGTAGCCTTCG
GGCATGGCGGACTTGAAGAAGTCGTGCTGCTTCATGTGGTCGGGGTAGCGGCTGAAGCACTGCACGCCGT
AGGTCAGGGTGGTCACGAGGGTGGGCCAGGGCACGGGCAGCTTGCCGGTGGTGCAGATGAACTTCAGGGT
CAGCTTGCCGTAGGTGGCATCGCCCTCGCCCTCGCCGGACACGCTGAACTTGTGGCCGTTTACGTCGCCG
TCCAGCTCGACCAGGATGGGCACCACCCCGGTGAACAGCTCCTCGCCCTTGCTCACCATGGTGGCGACCG
GTGGGTCGGCGTAGATGCCGCTGTTGGCGGCGATGGCGCTGGGGATGGGGTTGCCGTCCTTCAGCAGGCC
CTGCATGGCCTTCACGATCAGCTCGCAGTCGCTGTTGGTGGCGAAGATGGGGATGGTCAGCTCCATGTTC
AGGTAGCTTCTCCAGGCGCCCTTGGGCACCTCCACCTTGATGGTGTACTTTCTGTTCTGGGCGCTGCTCT
GTCTCACGCTGCAGGTCACCTTGTAGGCCTGGCTTCTGCTGTTGCTGCTGATCCACTCGGCGATGCCGTT
GGCGAAGTTGCTGGGGGCCACGGTCACGTCGCCGGTGCCGCCGTTGTCCACCAGCACGAACTGGGTGAAG
TTGCTGGCCATGGCGTAGATGCCGGAGTTTGCTGCGATTGCTGAGGGAATCGGGTTTCCATCTTTTAGGA
GACCTTGCATTGCCTTAACAATAAGCTCGCAGTCGGAATTCGTGGCGAAAATTGGAATGGTTAGTTCCAT
ATTTAAGTACGAACGCCAGGCGCCTTTAGGCACCTCGACTTTGATGGTGTATTTGCGATTCTGCGCAGAG
CTCTGACGAACGCTACAGGTTACTTTGTAAGCCTGTGAACGCGAGTTAGAGCTGATCCATTCAGCGATCC
CGTTAGCGAAGTTGCTTGGGGCGACAGTCACGTCGCCAGTTCCGCCATTGTCGACGAGAACGAACTGAGT
AAAGTTAGAAGCGTTAATTAATAACAGGGGCCCCTGGAACAGAACTTCCAGGGCGTAGTCGGGCACGTCG
TAGGGGTAGCCAACTTTTCTTTTCTTTTTTGGGCCCATGGTGGCGCGGCCGCCAAGTGACGATCACAGCG
ATCCACAAACAAGAACCGCGACCCAAATCCCGGCTGCGACGGAACTAGCTGTGCCACACCCGGCGCGTCC
TTATATAATCATCGGCGTTCACCGCCCCACGGAGATCCCTCCGCAGAATCGCCGAGAAGGGACTACTTTT
CCTCGCCTGTTCCGCTCTCTGGAAAGAAAACCAGTGCCCTAGAGTCACCCAAGTCCCGTCCTAAAATGTC
CTTCTGCTGATACTGGGGTTCTAAGGCCGAGTCTTATGAGCAGCGGGCCGCTGTCCTGAGCGTCCGGGCG
GAAGGATCAGGACGCTCGCTGCGCCCTTCGTCTGACGTGGCAGCGCTCGCCGTGAGGAGGGGGGCGCCCG
CGGGAGGCGCCAAAACCCGGCGCGGAGGCCACTAGTCCAAACTGGATCTCTGCTGTCCCTGTAATAAACC
CGAAAATTTTGAATTTTTGTAATTTGTTTTTGTAATTCTTTAGTTTGTATGTCTGTTGCTATTATGTCTA
CTATTCTTTCCCCTGCACTGTACCCCCCAATCCCCCCTTTTCTTTTAAAATTGTGGATGAATACTGCCAT
TTGTGAATTCGGCGATACCGTCGAGATCCGTTCACTAATCGAATGGATCTGTCTCTGTCTCTCTCTCCAC
CTTCTTCTTCTATTCCTTCGGGCCTGTCGGGTCCCCTCGGGGTTGGGAGGTGGGTCTGAAACGATAATGG
TGAATATCCCTGCCTAACTCTATTCACTATAGAAAGTACAGCAAAAACTATTCTTAAACCTACCAAGCCT
CCTACTATCATTATGAATAATTTTATATACCACAGCCAATTTGTTATGTTAAACCAATTCCACAAACTTG
CCCATTTATCTAATTCCAATAATTCTTGTTCATTCTTTTCTTGCTGGTTTTGCGATTCTTCAATTAAGGA
GTGTATTAAGCTTGTGTAATTGTTAATTTCTCTGTCCCACTCCATCCAGGTCGTGTGATTCCAAATCTGT
TCCAGAGATTTATTACTCCAACTAGCATTCCAAGGCACAGCAGTGGTGCAAATGAGTTTTCCAGAGCAAC
CCCAAATCCCCAGGAGCTGTTGATCCTTTAGGTATCTTTCCACAGCCAGGATTCTTGCCTGGAGCTGCTT
GATGCCCCAGACTGTGAGTTGCAACAGATGCTGTTGCGCCTCAATAGCCCTCAGCAAATTGTTCTGCTGC
TGCACTATACCAGACAATAATTGTCTGGCCTGTACCGTCAGCGTCATTGACGCTGCGCCCATAGTGCTTC
CTGCTGCTCCCAAGAACCCAAGGAACAAAGCTCCTATTCCCACTGCTCTTTTTTCTCTCTGCACCACTCT
TCTCTTTGCCTTGGTGGGTGCTACTCCTAATGGTTCAATTTTTACTACTTTATATTTATATAATTCACTT
CTCCAATTGTCCCTCATATCTCCTCCTCCAGGTCTGAAGATCAGCGGCCGGCCGCTTGCTGTGCGGTGGT
CTTACTTTTGTTTTGCTCTTCCTCTATCTTGTCTAAAGCTTCCTTGGTGTCTTTTATCTCTATCCTTTGA
TGCACACAATAGAGGGTTGCTACTGTATTATATAATGATCTAAGTTCTTCTGATCCTGTCTGAAGGGATG
GTTGTAGCTGTCCCAGTATTTGTCTACAGCCTTCTGATGTTTCTAACAGGCCAGGATTAACTGCGAATCG
TTCTAGCTCCCTGCTTGCCCATACTATATGTTTTAATTTATATTTTTTCTTTCCCCCTGGCCTTAACCGA
ATTTTTTCCCATCGCGATCTAATTCTCCCCCGCTTAATACTGACGCTCTCGCACCCATCTCTCTCCTTCT
AGCCTCCGCTAGTCAAAATTTTTGGCGTACTCACCAGTCGCCGCCCCTCGCCTCTTGCCGTGCGCGCTTC
AGCAAGCCGAGTCCTGCGTCGAGAGAGCTCCTCTGGTTTCCCTTTCGCTTTCAAGTCCCTGTTCGGGCGC
CACTGCTAGAGATTTTCCACACTGACTAAAAGGGTCTGAGGGATCTCTAGTTACCAGAGTCACACAACAG
ACGGGCACACACTACTTGAAGCACTCAAGGCAAGCTTTATTGAGGCTTAAGCAGTGGGTTCCCTAGTTAG
CCAGAGAGCTCCCAGGCTCAGATCTGGTCTAACCAGAGAGACCCAGTACAGGCAAAAAGCAGCTGCTTAT
ATGCAGGATCTGAGGGCTCGCCACTCCCCAGTCCCGCCCAGGCCACGCCTCCCTGGAAAGTCCCCAGCGG
AAAGTCCCTTGTAGCAAGCTCGATATCAGCAGTTCTTGAAGTACTCCGGATGCAGCTCTCGGGCCACGTG
ATGAAATGCTAGGCGGCTGTCAAACCTCCACTCTAACACTTCTCTCTCCGGGTCATCCATCCCATGCAGG
CTCACAGGGTGTAACAAGCTGGTGTTCTCTCCTTTATTGGCCTCTTCTACCTTATCTGGCTCAACTGGTA
CTAGCTTGTAGCACCATCCAAAGGTCAGTGGATATCTGACCCCTGGCCCTGGTGTGTAGTTCTGCTAATC
AGGGAAGTAGCCTTGTGTGTGGTAGATCCACAGATCAAGGATATCTTGTCTTCTTTGGGAGTGAATTAGC
CCTTCCAACTACTAAGTTTGTAGTACATATTTAACAAATACAATTTCTTTAAAATGAAAATAATTCAGAG
GAATCACAGGTTTAGAGTAAATGAAACCACAGGTAATTGGCAGTGGTAATAGGGTATGGGGTGGGAAGTT
TGGGATGATTTTGGTTAGCTTGAGTTATCCAGTTGATCCAGACATGATAAGATACATTGATGAGTTTGGA
CAAACCACAACTAGAATGCAGTGAAAAAAATGCTTTATTTGTGAAATTCGTAATCATGTCATAGCTGTTT
CCTGTGTGAAATTGTTATCCGCTCACAATTCCACACAACATACGAGCCGGAAGCATAAAGTGTAAAGCCT
GGGGTGCCTAATGAGTGAGCTAACTCACATTAATTGCGTTGCGCTCACTGCCCGCTTTCCAGTCGGGAAA
CCTGTCGTGCCACGGGGAGCTTTTTGCAAAAGCCTAGGCCTCCAAAAAAGCCTCCTCACTACTTCTGGAA
TAGCTCAGAGGCCGAGGCGGCCTCGGCCTCTGCATAAATAAAAAAAATTAGTCAGCCATGAGCTTGCTGC
ATTAATGAATCGGCCAACGCGCGGGGAGAGGCGGTTTGCGTATTGGGCGCTCTTCCGCTTCCTCGCTCAC
TGACTCGCTGCGCTCGGTCGTTCGGCTGCGGCGAGCGGTATCAGCTCACTCAAAGGCGGTAATACGGTTA
TCCACAGAATCAGGGGATAACGCAGGAAAGAACATGTGAGCAAAAGGCCAGCAAAAGGCCAGGAACCGTA
AAAAGGCCGCGTTGCTGGCGTTTTTCCATAGGCTCCGCCCCCCTGACGAGCATCACAAAAATCGACGCTC
AAGTCAGAGGTGGCGAAACCCGACAGGACTATAAAGANNNNNNN
